Addgene plasmid #170182: pBZ186-pU6-(BbsI)_CBh-sv40NLS-Cas9-NLS T2A-mCherry
Purpose: Mammalian expression vector for sgRNAs cloned into the BbsI sites and for expression of spCas9 linked to mCherry via a T2A peptide
Depositing lab: Hunter Fraser. Depositing organization: Stanford University. Publication: Bacterial Retrons Enable Precise Gene Editing in Human Cells. Zhao B, Chen SA, Lee J, Fraser HB. CRISPR J. 2022 Jan 24. doi: 10.1089/crispr.2021.0065. PubMed 35076284.
Backbone
  Vector backbone: Addgene Plasmid #64323
  Backbone manufacturer: Kuehn lab
  Modifications to backbone: Vector was digested by NheI and BsrGI, mCherry was amplified from Addgene plasmid # 60954 (Weissman lab) and inserted into the digested vector backbone by Gibson assembly.
  Vector type: Mammalian Expression
Growth in bacteria
  Bacterial resistance: Ampicillin, 100 μg/mL
  Growth temperature: 37°C
  Growth strain: NEB Stable
  Copy number: High Copy
Gene/Insert
  Gene/Insert name: mCherry
  Promoter: CBh
  Tag / fusion protein: 3XFlag (N terminal on backbone); T2A (N terminal on backbone)
  Cloning method: Gibson Cloning
  Sequencing primers: 5′ acggatcgacctgtctcagc
Resource information
  A portion of this plasmid was derived from a plasmid made by: Genes encoding SpCas9 was obtained from previously reported plasmids (Addgene plasmid # 64323, Ralf Kühn lab); mCherry was amplified from Addgene plasmid # 60954 (Jonathan Weissman lab)
Terms and licenses: Academic/Nonprofit Terms; Industry Terms: Not Available to Industry
How to cite: pBZ186-pU6-(BbsI)_CBh-sv40NLS-Cas9-NLS T2A-mCherry was a gift from Hunter Fraser (Addgene plasmid # 170182 ; http://n2t.net/addgene:170182 ; RRID:Addgene_170182)
