[The description below was written by a language model from this plasmid's Addgene catalogue record and pLannotate feature annotations shown in this document.]
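Description:
pBZ186-pU6-(BbsI)_CBh-sv40NLS-Cas9-NLS T2A-mCherry is an all-in-one mammalian CRISPR/Cas9 expression plasmid of about 9.3 kb that delivers both a guide RNA and Streptococcus pyogenes Cas9 from a single vector, with a red fluorescent marker for identifying transfected cells. It is propagated in E. coli as a high-copy plasmid through a ColE1/pUC-type origin and selected with ampicillin via the β-lactamase gene. The backbone also carries an f1/M13 phage origin and a single AAV2 inverted terminal repeat downstream of the expression cassette. With only one ITR annotated, this appears to be a remnant of the parental vector rather than a functional AAV packaging arrangement.

The guide cassette consists of the human U6 RNA polymerase III promoter followed by BbsI cloning sites, into which annealed spacer oligonucleotides are ligated directly upstream of the SpCas9 gRNA scaffold. The second cassette uses the CBh promoter (CMV enhancer, chicken β-actin promoter and a hybrid CBA/MVM intron) to drive Cas9. According to the record, Cas9 carries an N-terminal 3xFLAG tag and SV40 NLS, although these are not separately annotated in the feature tables, and a C-terminal nucleoplasmin NLS. A T2A self-cleaving peptide links Cas9 to mCherry, so both proteins are produced from one transcript as separate polypeptides, terminated by a bGH polyadenylation signal. The plasmid was made by replacing a fragment of an existing Cas9 vector between NheI and BsrGI with mCherry by Gibson assembly. The depositor and sequenced records agree apart from a one-nucleotide length difference. It was deposited in connection with work on retron-based precise gene editing in human cells.
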