Features (pLannotate 1.2.2; 19 found; start..end, strand, type, name):
      1..241     +  promoter       U6 promoter: RNA polymerase III promoter for human U6 snRNA
    268..343     +  misc_RNA       gRNA scaffold: guide RNA scaffold for the Streptococcus pyogenes CRISPR/Cas9 system
    350..393     +  misc_RNA       gRNA scaffold (fragment): guide RNA scaffold for the Streptococcus pyogenes CRISPR/Cas9 system
    440..725     +  enhancer       CMV enhancer: human cytomegalovirus immediate early enhancer; contains an 18-bp deletion relative to the standard CMV enhancer
    727..1004    +  promoter       chicken β-actin promoter: No description available
   1005..1233    +  intron         hybrid intron: hybrid between chicken β-actin (CBA) and minute virus of mice (MMV) introns (Gray et al., 2011)
   1371..2972    +  CDS            Cas9(N): N-terminal portion of Streptococcus pyogenes Cas9 (Zetsche et al., 2015)
   2973..5471    +  CDS            Cas9(C): C-terminal portion of Streptococcus pyogenes Cas9 (Zetsche et al., 2015)
   5472..5519    +  CDS            nucleoplasmin NLS: bipartite nuclear localization signal from nucleoplasmin
   5583..6290    +  CDS            mCherry: mCherry is a basic (constitutively fluorescent) red fluorescent protein published in 2004, derived from Discosoma sp.. It is reported to be a very rapidly-maturing monomer with low acid sensitivity.
   6324..6435    +  polyA_signal   bGH poly(A) signal: bovine growth hormone polyadenylation signal
   6540..6680    +  repeat_region  AAV2 ITR: inverted terminal repeat of adeno-associated virus serotype 2 inverted
   6685..6736    -  misc_feature   bom (fragment): basis of mobility region from pBR322
   6755..7135    +  rep_origin     M13 ori (sequence partly withheld): M13 bacteriophage origin of replication; arrow indicates direction of (+) strand synthesis
   7211..7260    -  misc_feature   bom (fragment): basis of mobility region from pBR322
   7362..7397    -  CDS            rop (fragment): Rop protein, which maintains plasmids at low copy number; rop
   7492..7596    +  promoter       AmpR promoter: bla
   7597..8457    +  CDS            AmpR: β-lactamase; bla; confers resistance to ampicillin, carbenicillin, and related antibiotics
   8628..9216    +  rep_origin     ori: high-copy-number ColE1/pMB1/pBR322/pUC origin of replication
>Addgene plasmid #170182 | pBZ186-pU6-(BbsI)_CBh-sv40NLS-Cas9-NLS T2A-mCherry | depositor full sequence | sequence record 329899 | pBZ186-pU6-(BbsI)_CBh-sv40NLS-Cas9-NLS T2A-mCherry sequence 9277 bps
GAGGGCCTATTTCCCATGATTCCTTCATATTTGCATATACGATACAAGGCTGTTAGAGAGATAATTGGAA
TTAATTTGACTGTAAACACAAAGATATTAGTACAAAATACGTGACGTAGAAAGTAATAATTTCTTGGGTA
GTTTGCAGTTTTAAAATTATGTTTTAAAATGGACTATCATATGCTTACCGTAACTTGAAAGTATTTCGAT
TTCTTGGCTTTATATATCTTGTGGAAAGGACGAAACACCGGGTCTTCGAGAAGACCTGTTTTAGAGCTAG
AAATAGCAAGTTAAAATAAGGCTAGTCCGTTATCAACTTGAAAAAGTGGCACCGAGTCGGTGCTTTTTTG
TTTTAGAGCTAGAAATAGCAAGTTAAAATAAGGCTAGTCCGTTTTTAGCGCGTGCGCCAATTCTGCAGAC
AAATGGCTCTAGAGGTACCCGTTACATAACTTACGGTAAATGGCCCGCCTGGCTGACCGCCCAACGACCC
CCGCCCATTGACGTCAATAGTAACGCCAATAGGGACTTTCCATTGACGTCAATGGGTGGAGTATTTACGG
TAAACTGCCCACTTGGCAGTACATCAAGTGTATCATATGCCAAGTACGCCCCCTATTGACGTCAATGACG
GTAAATGGCCCGCCTGGCATTGTGCCCAGTACATGACCTTATGGGACTTTCCTACTTGGCAGTACATCTA
CGTATTAGTCATCGCTATTACCATGGTCGAGGTGAGCCCCACGTTCTGCTTCACTCTCCCCATCTCCCCC
CCCTCCCCACCCCCAATTTTGTATTTATTTATTTTTTAATTATTTTGTGCAGCGATGGGGGCGGGGGGGG
GGGGGGGGCGCGCGCCAGGCGGGGCGGGGCGGGGCGAGGGGCGGGGCGGGGCGAGGCGGAGAGGTGCGGC
GGCAGCCAATCAGAGCGGCGCGCTCCGAAAGTTTCCTTTTATGGCGAGGCGGCGGCGGCGGCGGCCCTAT
AAAAAGCGAAGCGCGCGGCGGGCGGGAGTCGCTGCGACGCTGCCTTCGCCCCGTGCCCCGCTCCGCCGCC
GCCTCGCGCCGCCCGCCCCGGCTCTGACTGACCGCGTTACTCCCACAGGTGAGCGGGCGGGACGGCCCTT
CTCCTCCGGGCTGTAATTAGCTGAGCAAGAGGTAAGGGTTTAAGGGATGGTTGGTTGGTGGGGTATTAAT
GTTTAATTACCTGGAGCACCTGCCTGAAATCACTTTTTTTCAGGTTGGACCGGTGCCACCATGGACTATA
AGGACCACGACGGAGACTACAAGGATCATGATATTGATTACAAAGACGATGACGATAAGATGGCCCCAAA
GAAGAAGCGGAAGGTCGGTATCCACGGAGTCCCAGCAGCCGACAAGAAGTACAGCATCGGCCTGGACATC
GGCACCAACTCTGTGGGCTGGGCCGTGATCACCGACGAGTACAAGGTGCCCAGCAAGAAATTCAAGGTGC
TGGGCAACACCGACCGGCACAGCATCAAGAAGAACCTGATCGGAGCCCTGCTGTTCGACAGCGGCGAAAC
AGCCGAGGCCACCCGGCTGAAGAGAACCGCCAGAAGAAGATACACCAGACGGAAGAACCGGATCTGCTAT
CTGCAAGAGATCTTCAGCAACGAGATGGCCAAGGTGGACGACAGCTTCTTCCACAGACTGGAAGAGTCCT
TCCTGGTGGAAGAGGATAAGAAGCACGAGCGGCACCCCATCTTCGGCAACATCGTGGACGAGGTGGCCTA
CCACGAGAAGTACCCCACCATCTACCACCTGAGAAAGAAACTGGTGGACAGCACCGACAAGGCCGACCTG
CGGCTGATCTATCTGGCCCTGGCCCACATGATCAAGTTCCGGGGCCACTTCCTGATCGAGGGCGACCTGA
ACCCCGACAACAGCGACGTGGACAAGCTGTTCATCCAGCTGGTGCAGACCTACAACCAGCTGTTCGAGGA
AAACCCCATCAACGCCAGCGGCGTGGACGCCAAGGCCATCCTGTCTGCCAGACTGAGCAAGAGCAGACGG
CTGGAAAATCTGATCGCCCAGCTGCCCGGCGAGAAGAAGAATGGCCTGTTCGGAAACCTGATTGCCCTGA
GCCTGGGCCTGACCCCCAACTTCAAGAGCAACTTCGACCTGGCCGAGGATGCCAAACTGCAGCTGAGCAA
GGACACCTACGACGACGACCTGGACAACCTGCTGGCCCAGATCGGCGACCAGTACGCCGACCTGTTTCTG
GCCGCCAAGAACCTGTCCGACGCCATCCTGCTGAGCGACATCCTGAGAGTGAACACCGAGATCACCAAGG
CCCCCCTGAGCGCCTCTATGATCAAGAGATACGACGAGCACCACCAGGACCTGACCCTGCTGAAAGCTCT
CGTGCGGCAGCAGCTGCCTGAGAAGTACAAAGAGATTTTCTTCGACCAGAGCAAGAACGGCTACGCCGGC
TACATTGACGGCGGAGCCAGCCAGGAAGAGTTCTACAAGTTCATCAAGCCCATCCTGGAAAAGATGGACG
GCACCGAGGAACTGCTCGTGAAGCTGAACAGAGAGGACCTGCTGCGGAAGCAGCGGACCTTCGACAACGG
CAGCATCCCCCACCAGATCCACCTGGGAGAGCTGCACGCCATTCTGCGGCGGCAGGAAGATTTTTACCCA
TTCCTGAAGGACAACCGGGAAAAGATCGAGAAGATCCTGACCTTCCGCATCCCCTACTACGTGGGCCCTC
TGGCCAGGGGAAACAGCAGATTCGCCTGGATGACCAGAAAGAGCGAGGAAACCATCACCCCCTGGAACTT
CGAGGAAGTGGTGGACAAGGGCGCTTCCGCCCAGAGCTTCATCGAGCGGATGACCAACTTCGATAAGAAC
CTGCCCAACGAGAAGGTGCTGCCCAAGCACAGCCTGCTGTACGAGTACTTCACCGTGTATAACGAGCTGA
CCAAAGTGAAATACGTGACCGAGGGAATGAGAAAGCCCGCCTTCCTGAGCGGCGAGCAGAAAAAGGCCAT
CGTGGACCTGCTGTTCAAGACCAACCGGAAAGTGACCGTGAAGCAGCTGAAAGAGGACTACTTCAAGAAA
ATCGAGTGCTTCGACTCCGTGGAAATCTCCGGCGTGGAAGATCGGTTCAACGCCTCCCTGGGCACATACC
ACGATCTGCTGAAAATTATCAAGGACAAGGACTTCCTGGACAATGAGGAAAACGAGGACATTCTGGAAGA
TATCGTGCTGACCCTGACACTGTTTGAGGACAGAGAGATGATCGAGGAACGGCTGAAAACCTATGCCCAC
CTGTTCGACGACAAAGTGATGAAGCAGCTGAAGCGGCGGAGATACACCGGCTGGGGCAGGCTGAGCCGGA
AGCTGATCAACGGCATCCGGGACAAGCAGTCCGGCAAGACAATCCTGGATTTCCTGAAGTCCGACGGCTT
CGCCAACAGAAACTTCATGCAGCTGATCCACGACGACAGCCTGACCTTTAAAGAGGACATCCAGAAAGCC
CAGGTGTCCGGCCAGGGCGATAGCCTGCACGAGCACATTGCCAATCTGGCCGGCAGCCCCGCCATTAAGA
AGGGCATCCTGCAGACAGTGAAGGTGGTGGACGAGCTCGTGAAAGTGATGGGCCGGCACAAGCCCGAGAA
CATCGTGATCGAAATGGCCAGAGAGAACCAGACCACCCAGAAGGGACAGAAGAACAGCCGCGAGAGAATG
AAGCGGATCGAAGAGGGCATCAAAGAGCTGGGCAGCCAGATCCTGAAAGAACACCCCGTGGAAAACACCC
AGCTGCAGAACGAGAAGCTGTACCTGTACTACCTGCAGAATGGGCGGGATATGTACGTGGACCAGGAACT
GGACATCAACCGGCTGTCCGACTACGATGTGGACCATATCGTGCCTCAGAGCTTTCTGAAGGACGACTCC
ATCGACAACAAGGTGCTGACCAGAAGCGACAAGAACCGGGGCAAGAGCGACAACGTGCCCTCCGAAGAGG
TCGTGAAGAAGATGAAGAACTACTGGCGGCAGCTGCTGAACGCCAAGCTGATTACCCAGAGAAAGTTCGA
CAATCTGACCAAGGCCGAGAGAGGCGGCCTGAGCGAACTGGATAAGGCCGGCTTCATCAAGAGACAGCTG
GTGGAAACCCGGCAGATCACAAAGCACGTGGCACAGATCCTGGACTCCCGGATGAACACTAAGTACGACG
AGAATGACAAGCTGATCCGGGAAGTGAAAGTGATCACCCTGAAGTCCAAGCTGGTGTCCGATTTCCGGAA
GGATTTCCAGTTTTACAAAGTGCGCGAGATCAACAACTACCACCACGCCCACGACGCCTACCTGAACGCC
GTCGTGGGAACCGCCCTGATCAAAAAGTACCCTAAGCTGGAAAGCGAGTTCGTGTACGGCGACTACAAGG
TGTACGACGTGCGGAAGATGATCGCCAAGAGCGAGCAGGAAATCGGCAAGGCTACCGCCAAGTACTTCTT
CTACAGCAACATCATGAACTTTTTCAAGACCGAGATTACCCTGGCCAACGGCGAGATCCGGAAGCGGCCT
CTGATCGAGACAAACGGCGAAACCGGGGAGATCGTGTGGGATAAGGGCCGGGATTTTGCCACCGTGCGGA
AAGTGCTGAGCATGCCCCAAGTGAATATCGTGAAAAAGACCGAGGTGCAGACAGGCGGCTTCAGCAAAGA
GTCTATCCTGCCCAAGAGGAACAGCGATAAGCTGATCGCCAGAAAGAAGGACTGGGACCCTAAGAAGTAC
GGCGGCTTCGACAGCCCCACCGTGGCCTATTCTGTGCTGGTGGTGGCCAAAGTGGAAAAGGGCAAGTCCA
AGAAACTGAAGAGTGTGAAAGAGCTGCTGGGGATCACCATCATGGAAAGAAGCAGCTTCGAGAAGAATCC
CATCGACTTTCTGGAAGCCAAGGGCTACAAAGAAGTGAAAAAGGACCTGATCATCAAGCTGCCTAAGTAC
TCCCTGTTCGAGCTGGAAAACGGCCGGAAGAGAATGCTGGCCTCTGCCGGCGAACTGCAGAAGGGAAACG
AACTGGCCCTGCCCTCCAAATATGTGAACTTCCTGTACCTGGCCAGCCACTATGAGAAGCTGAAGGGCTC
CCCCGAGGATAATGAGCAGAAACAGCTGTTTGTGGAACAGCACAAGCACTACCTGGACGAGATCATCGAG
CAGATCAGCGAGTTCTCCAAGAGAGTGATCCTGGCCGACGCTAATCTGGACAAAGTGCTGTCCGCCTACA
ACAAGCACCGGGATAAGCCCATCAGAGAGCAGGCCGAGAATATCATCCACCTGTTTACCCTGACCAATCT
GGGAGCCCCTGCCGCCTTCAAGTACTTTGACACCACCATCGACCGGAAGAGGTACACCAGCACCAAAGAG
GTGCTGGACGCCACCCTGATCCACCAGAGCATCACCGGCCTGTACGAGACACGGATCGACCTGTCTCAGC
TGGGAGGCGACAAAAGGCCGGCGGCCACGAAAAAGGCCGGCCAGGCAAAAAAGAAAAAGCTTGAGGGCAG
AGGAAGTCTGCTAACATGCGGTGACGTGGAGGAGAATCCCGGCCCTGCTAGCATGGTGAGCAAGGGCGAG
GAGGATAACATGGCCATCATCAAGGAGTTCATGCGCTTCAAGGTGCACATGGAGGGCTCCGTGAACGGCC
ACGAGTTCGAGATCGAGGGCGAGGGCGAGGGCCGCCCCTACGAGGGCACCCAGACCGCCAAGCTGAAGGT
GACCAAGGGTGGCCCCCTGCCCTTCGCCTGGGACATCCTGTCCCCTCAGTTCATGTACGGCTCCAAGGCC
TACGTGAAGCACCCCGCCGACATCCCCGACTACTTGAAGCTGTCCTTCCCCGAGGGCTTCAAGTGGGAGC
GCGTGATGAACTTCGAGGACGGCGGCGTGGTGACCGTGACCCAGGACTCCTCCCTGCAGGACGGCGAGTT
CATCTACAAGGTGAAGCTGCGCGGCACCAACTTCCCCTCCGACGGCCCCGTAATGCAGAAGAAGACCATG
GGCTGGGAGGCCTCCTCCGAGCGGATGTACCCCGAGGACGGCGCCCTGAAGGGCGAGATCAAGCAGAGGC
TGAAGCTGAAGGACGGCGGCCACTACGACGCTGAGGTCAAGACCACCTACAAGGCCAAGAAGCCCGTGCA
GCTGCCCGGCGCCTACAACGTCAACATCAAGTTGGACATCACCTCCCACAACGAGGACTACACCATCGTG
GAACAGTACGAACGCGCCGAGGGCCGCCACTCCACCGGCGGCATGGACGAGCTGTACAAGTGAGAATTCC
TAGAGCTCGCTGATCAGCCTCGACTGTGCCTTCTAGTTGCCAGCCATCTGTTGTTTGCCCCTCCCCCGTG
CCTTCCTTGACCCTGGAAGGTGCCACTCCCACTGTCCTTTCCTAATAAAATGAGGAAATTGCATCGCATT
GTCTGAGTAGGTGTCATTCTATTCTGGGGGGTGGGGTGGGGCAGGACAGCAAGGGGGAGGATTGGGAAGA
GAATAGCAGGCATGCTGGGGAGCGGCCGCAGGAACCCCTAGTGATGGAGTTGGCCACTCCCTCTCTGCGC
GCTCGCTCGCTCACTGAGGCCGGGCGACCAAAGGTCGCCCGACGCCCGGGCTTTGCCCGGGCGGCCTCAG
TGAGCGAGCGAGCGCGCAGCTGCCTGCAGGGGCGCCTGATGCGGTATTTTCTCCTTACGCATCTGTGCGG
TATTTCACACCGCATA
[142 nt withheld, positions 6737-6878]
C
[141 nt withheld, positions 6880-7020]
CCTTTGACGTTGGAGTCCACGTTCTTT
[37 nt withheld, positions 7048-7084]
ACCCTATCTCGGGCTATTCTTTTGATTTATAAGGGATTTTGCCGATTTCGGCCTATTGGTTAAAAAATGA
GCTGATTTAACAAAAATTTAACGCGAATTTTAACAAAATATTAACGTTTACAATTTTATGGTGCACTCTC
AGTACAATCTGCTCTGATGCCGCATAGTTAAGCCAGCCCCGACACCCGCCAACACCCGCTGACGCGCCCT
GACGGGCTTGTCTGCTCCCGGCATCCGCTTACAGACAAGCTGTGACCGTCTCCGGGAGCTGCATGTGTCA
GAGGTTTTCACCGTCATCACCGAAACGCGCGAGACGAAAGGGCCTCGTGATACGCCTATTTTTATAGGTT
AATGTCATGATAATAATGGTTTCTTAGACGTCAGGTGGCACTTTTCGGGGAAATGTGCGCGGAACCCCTA
TTTGTTTATTTTTCTAAATACATTCAAATATGTATCCGCTCATGAGACAATAACCCTGATAAATGCTTCA
ATAATATTGAAAAAGGAAGAGTATGAGTATTCAACATTTCCGTGTCGCCCTTATTCCCTTTTTTGCGGCA
TTTTGCCTTCCTGTTTTTGCTCACCCAGAAACGCTGGTGAAAGTAAAAGATGCTGAAGATCAGTTGGGTG
CACGAGTGGGTTACATCGAACTGGATCTCAACAGCGGTAAGATCCTTGAGAGTTTTCGCCCCGAAGAACG
TTTTCCAATGATGAGCACTTTTAAAGTTCTGCTATGTGGCGCGGTATTATCCCGTATTGACGCCGGGCAA
GAGCAACTCGGTCGCCGCATACACTATTCTCAGAATGACTTGGTTGAGTACTCACCAGTCACAGAAAAGC
ATCTTACGGATGGCATGACAGTAAGAGAATTATGCAGTGCTGCCATAACCATGAGTGATAACACTGCGGC
CAACTTACTTCTGACAACGATCGGAGGACCGAAGGAGCTAACCGCTTTTTTGCACAACATGGGGGATCAT
GTAACTCGCCTTGATCGTTGGGAACCGGAGCTGAATGAAGCCATACCAAACGACGAGCGTGACACCACGA
TGCCTGTAGCAATGGCAACAACGTTGCGCAAACTATTAACTGGCGAACTACTTACTCTAGCTTCCCGGCA
ACAATTAATAGACTGGATGGAGGCGGATAAAGTTGCAGGACCACTTCTGCGCTCGGCCCTTCCGGCTGGC
TGGTTTATTGCTGATAAATCTGGAGCCGGTGAGCGTGGAAGCCGCGGTATCATTGCAGCACTGGGGCCAG
ATGGTAAGCCCTCCCGTATCGTAGTTATCTACACGACGGGGAGTCAGGCAACTATGGATGAACGAAATAG
ACAGATCGCTGAGATAGGTGCCTCACTGATTAAGCATTGGTAACTGTCAGACCAAGTTTACTCATATATA
CTTTAGATTGATTTAAAACTTCATTTTTAATTTAAAAGGATCTAGGTGAAGATCCTTTTTGATAATCTCA
TGACCAAAATCCCTTAACGTGAGTTTTCGTTCCACTGAGCGTCAGACCCCGTAGAAAAGATCAAAGGATC
TTCTTGAGATCCTTTTTTTCTGCGCGTAATCTGCTGCTTGCAAACAAAAAAACCACCGCTACCAGCGGTG
GTTTGTTTGCCGGATCAAGAGCTACCAACTCTTTTTCCGAAGGTAACTGGCTTCAGCAGAGCGCAGATAC
CAAATACTGTCCTTCTAGTGTAGCCGTAGTTAGGCCACCACTTCAAGAACTCTGTAGCACCGCCTACATA
CCTCGCTCTGCTAATCCTGTTACCAGTGGCTGCTGCCAGTGGCGATAAGTCGTGTCTTACCGGGTTGGAC
TCAAGACGATAGTTACCGGATAAGGCGCAGCGGTCGGGCTGAACGGGGGGTTCGTGCACACAGCCCAGCT
TGGAGCGAACGACCTACACCGAACTGAGATACCTACAGCGTGAGCTATGAGAAAGCGCCACGCTTCCCGA
AGGGAGAAAGGCGGACAGGTATCCGGTAAGCGGCAGGGTCGGAACAGGAGAGCGCACGAGGGAGCTTCCA
GGGGGAAACGCCTGGTATCTTTATAGTCCTGTCGGGTTTCGCCACCTCTGACTTGAGCGTCGATTTTTGT
GATGCTCGTCAGGGGGGCGGAGCCTATGGAAAAACGCCAGCAACGCGGCCTTTTTACGGTTCCTGGCCTT
TTGCTGGCCTTTTGCTCACATGT
