Features (pLannotate 1.2.2; 19 found; start..end, strand, type, name):
      1..241     +  promoter       U6 promoter: RNA polymerase III promoter for human U6 snRNA
    268..343     +  misc_RNA       gRNA scaffold: guide RNA scaffold for the Streptococcus pyogenes CRISPR/Cas9 system
    350..393     +  misc_RNA       gRNA scaffold (fragment): guide RNA scaffold for the Streptococcus pyogenes CRISPR/Cas9 system
    440..725     +  enhancer       CMV enhancer: human cytomegalovirus immediate early enhancer; contains an 18-bp deletion relative to the standard CMV enhancer
    727..1004    +  promoter       chicken β-actin promoter: No description available
   1005..1232    +  intron         hybrid intron: hybrid between chicken β-actin (CBA) and minute virus of mice (MMV) introns (Gray et al., 2011)
   1370..2971    +  CDS            Cas9(N): N-terminal portion of Streptococcus pyogenes Cas9 (Zetsche et al., 2015)
   2972..5470    +  CDS            Cas9(C): C-terminal portion of Streptococcus pyogenes Cas9 (Zetsche et al., 2015)
   5471..5518    +  CDS            nucleoplasmin NLS: bipartite nuclear localization signal from nucleoplasmin
   5582..6289    +  CDS            mCherry: mCherry is a basic (constitutively fluorescent) red fluorescent protein published in 2004, derived from Discosoma sp.. It is reported to be a very rapidly-maturing monomer with low acid sensitivity.
   6323..6434    +  polyA_signal   bGH poly(A) signal: bovine growth hormone polyadenylation signal
   6539..6679    +  repeat_region  AAV2 ITR: inverted terminal repeat of adeno-associated virus serotype 2 inverted
   6684..6735    -  misc_feature   bom (fragment): basis of mobility region from pBR322
   6754..7209    +  rep_origin     f1 ori (sequence partly withheld): f1 bacteriophage origin of replication; arrow indicates direction of (+) strand synthesis
   7210..7259    -  misc_feature   bom (fragment): basis of mobility region from pBR322
   7361..7396    -  CDS            rop (fragment): Rop protein, which maintains plasmids at low copy number; rop
   7491..7595    +  promoter       AmpR promoter: bla
   7596..8456    +  CDS            AmpR: β-lactamase; bla; confers resistance to ampicillin, carbenicillin, and related antibiotics
   8627..9215    +  rep_origin     ori: high-copy-number ColE1/pMB1/pBR322/pUC origin of replication
>Addgene plasmid #170182 | pBZ186-pU6-(BbsI)_CBh-sv40NLS-Cas9-NLS T2A-mCherry | addgene full sequence | sequence record 333578 | Addgene Partial NGS Result
GAGGGCCTATTTCCCATGATTCCTTCATATTTGCATATACGATACAAGGCTGTTAGAGAGATAATTGGAA
TTAATTTGACTGTAAACACAAAGATATTAGTACAAAATACGTGACGTAGAAAGTAATAATTTCTTGGGTA
GTTTGCAGTTTTAAAATTATGTTTTAAAATGGACTATCATATGCTTACCGTAACTTGAAAGTATTTCGAT
TTCTTGGCTTTATATATCTTGTGGAAAGGACGAAACACCGGGTCTTCGAGAAGACCTGTTTTAGAGCTAG
AAATAGCAAGTTAAAATAAGGCTAGTCCGTTATCAACTTGAAAAAGTGGCACCGAGTCGGTGCTTTTTTG
TTTTAGAGCTAGAAATAGCAAGTTAAAATAAGGCTAGTCCGTTTTTAGCGCGTGCGCCAATTCTGCAGAC
AAATGGCTCTAGAGGTACCCGTTACATAACTTACGGTAAATGGCCCGCCTGGCTGACCGCCCAACGACCC
CCGCCCATTGACGTCAATAGTAACGCCAATAGGGACTTTCCATTGACGTCAATGGGTGGAGTATTTACGG
TAAACTGCCCACTTGGCAGTACATCAAGTGTATCATATGCCAAGTACGCCCCCTATTGACGTCAATGACG
GTAAATGGCCCGCCTGGCATTGTGCCCAGTACATGACCTTATGGGACTTTCCTACTTGGCAGTACATCTA
CGTATTAGTCATCGCTATTACCATGGTCGAGGTGAGCCCCACGTTCTGCTTCACTCTCCCCATCTCCCCC
CCCTCCCCACCCCCAATTTTGTATTTATTTATTTTTTAATTATTTTGTGCAGCGATGGGGGCGGGGGGGG
GGGGGGGGCGCGCGCCGGGGGGGGGGGGGGGGGGGGGGGGGGGGGGGGGGGGGGGGGGGAGAGGTGCGGC
GGCAGCCAATCAGAGCGGCGCGCTCCGAAAGTTTCCTTTTATGGCGAGGCGGCGGCGGCGGCGGCCCTAT
AAAAAGCGAAGCGCGCGGCGGGCGGGAGTCGCTGCGCGCTGCCTTCGCCCCGTGCCCCGCTCCGCCGCCG
CCTCGCGCCGCCCGCCCCGGCTCTGACTGACCGCGTTACTCCCACAGGTGAGCGGGCGGGACGGCCCTTC
TCCTCCGGGCTGTAATTAGCTGAGCAAGAGGTAAGGGTTTAAGGGATGGTTGGTTGGTGGGGTATTAATG
TTTAATTACCTGGAGCACCTGCCTGAAATCACTTTTTTTCAGGTTGGACCGGTGCCACCATGGACTATAA
GGACCACGACGGAGACTACAAGGATCATGATATTGATTACAAAGACGATGACGATAAGATGGCCCCAAAG
AAGAAGCGGAAGGTCGGTATCCACGGAGTCCCAGCAGCCGACAAGAAGTACAGCATCGGCCTGGACATCG
GCACCAACTCTGTGGGCTGGGCCGTGATCACCGACGAGTACAAGGTGCCCAGCAAGAAATTCAAGGTGCT
GGGCAACACCGACCGGCACAGCATCAAGAAGAACCTGATCGGAGCCCTGCTGTTCGACAGCGGCGAAACA
GCCGAGGCCACCCGGCTGAAGAGAACCGCCAGAAGAAGATACACCAGACGGAAGAACCGGATCTGCTATC
TGCAAGAGATCTTCAGCAACGAGATGGCCAAGGTGGACGACAGCTTCTTCCACAGACTGGAAGAGTCCTT
CCTGGTGGAAGAGGATAAGAAGCACGAGCGGCACCCCATCTTCGGCAACATCGTGGACGAGGTGGCCTAC
CACGAGAAGTACCCCACCATCTACCACCTGAGAAAGAAACTGGTGGACAGCACCGACAAGGCCGACCTGC
GGCTGATCTATCTGGCCCTGGCCCACATGATCAAGTTCCGGGGCCACTTCCTGATCGAGGGCGACCTGAA
CCCCGACAACAGCGACGTGGACAAGCTGTTCATCCAGCTGGTGCAGACCTACAACCAGCTGTTCGAGGAA
AACCCCATCAACGCCAGCGGCGTGGACGCCAAGGCCATCCTGTCTGCCAGACTGAGCAAGAGCAGACGGC
TGGAAAATCTGATCGCCCAGCTGCCCGGCGAGAAGAAGAATGGCCTGTTCGGAAACCTGATTGCCCTGAG
CCTGGGCCTGACCCCCAACTTCAAGAGCAACTTCGACCTGGCCGAGGATGCCAAACTGCAGCTGAGCAAG
GACACCTACGACGACGACCTGGACAACCTGCTGGCCCAGATCGGCGACCAGTACGCCGACCTGTTTCTGG
CCGCCAAGAACCTGTCCGACGCCATCCTGCTGAGCGACATCCTGAGAGTGAACACCGAGATCACCAAGGC
CCCCCTGAGCGCCTCTATGATCAAGAGATACGACGAGCACCACCAGGACCTGACCCTGCTGAAAGCTCTC
GTGCGGCAGCAGCTGCCTGAGAAGTACAAAGAGATTTTCTTCGACCAGAGCAAGAACGGCTACGCCGGCT
ACATTGACGGCGGAGCCAGCCAGGAAGAGTTCTACAAGTTCATCAAGCCCATCCTGGAAAAGATGGACGG
CACCGAGGAACTGCTCGTGAAGCTGAACAGAGAGGACCTGCTGCGGAAGCAGCGGACCTTCGACAACGGC
AGCATCCCCCACCAGATCCACCTGGGAGAGCTGCACGCCATTCTGCGGCGGCAGGAAGATTTTTACCCAT
TCCTGAAGGACAACCGGGAAAAGATCGAGAAGATCCTGACCTTCCGCATCCCCTACTACGTGGGCCCTCT
GGCCAGGGGAAACAGCAGATTCGCCTGGATGACCAGAAAGAGCGAGGAAACCATCACCCCCTGGAACTTC
GAGGAAGTGGTGGACAAGGGCGCTTCCGCCCAGAGCTTCATCGAGCGGATGACCAACTTCGATAAGAACC
TGCCCAACGAGAAGGTGCTGCCCAAGCACAGCCTGCTGTACGAGTACTTCACCGTGTATAACGAGCTGAC
CAAAGTGAAATACGTGACCGAGGGAATGAGAAAGCCCGCCTTCCTGAGCGGCGAGCAGAAAAAGGCCATC
GTGGACCTGCTGTTCAAGACCAACCGGAAAGTGACCGTGAAGCAGCTGAAAGAGGACTACTTCAAGAAAA
TCGAGTGCTTCGACTCCGTGGAAATCTCCGGCGTGGAAGATCGGTTCAACGCCTCCCTGGGCACATACCA
CGATCTGCTGAAAATTATCAAGGACAAGGACTTCCTGGACAATGAGGAAAACGAGGACATTCTGGAAGAT
ATCGTGCTGACCCTGACACTGTTTGAGGACAGAGAGATGATCGAGGAACGGCTGAAAACCTATGCCCACC
TGTTCGACGACAAAGTGATGAAGCAGCTGAAGCGGCGGAGATACACCGGCTGGGGCAGGCTGAGCCGGAA
GCTGATCAACGGCATCCGGGACAAGCAGTCCGGCAAGACAATCCTGGATTTCCTGAAGTCCGACGGCTTC
GCCAACAGAAACTTCATGCAGCTGATCCACGACGACAGCCTGACCTTTAAAGAGGACATCCAGAAAGCCC
AGGTGTCCGGCCAGGGCGATAGCCTGCACGAGCACATTGCCAATCTGGCCGGCAGCCCCGCCATTAAGAA
GGGCATCCTGCAGACAGTGAAGGTGGTGGACGAGCTCGTGAAAGTGATGGGCCGGCACAAGCCCGAGAAC
ATCGTGATCGAAATGGCCAGAGAGAACCAGACCACCCAGAAGGGACAGAAGAACAGCCGCGAGAGAATGA
AGCGGATCGAAGAGGGCATCAAAGAGCTGGGCAGCCAGATCCTGAAAGAACACCCCGTGGAAAACACCCA
GCTGCAGAACGAGAAGCTGTACCTGTACTACCTGCAGAATGGGCGGGATATGTACGTGGACCAGGAACTG
GACATCAACCGGCTGTCCGACTACGATGTGGACCATATCGTGCCTCAGAGCTTTCTGAAGGACGACTCCA
TCGACAACAAGGTGCTGACCAGAAGCGACAAGAACCGGGGCAAGAGCGACAACGTGCCCTCCGAAGAGGT
CGTGAAGAAGATGAAGAACTACTGGCGGCAGCTGCTGAACGCCAAGCTGATTACCCAGAGAAAGTTCGAC
AATCTGACCAAGGCCGAGAGAGGCGGCCTGAGCGAACTGGATAAGGCCGGCTTCATCAAGAGACAGCTGG
TGGAAACCCGGCAGATCACAAAGCACGTGGCACAGATCCTGGACTCCCGGATGAACACTAAGTACGACGA
GAATGACAAGCTGATCCGGGAAGTGAAAGTGATCACCCTGAAGTCCAAGCTGGTGTCCGATTTCCGGAAG
GATTTCCAGTTTTACAAAGTGCGCGAGATCAACAACTACCACCACGCCCACGACGCCTACCTGAACGCCG
TCGTGGGAACCGCCCTGATCAAAAAGTACCCTAAGCTGGAAAGCGAGTTCGTGTACGGCGACTACAAGGT
GTACGACGTGCGGAAGATGATCGCCAAGAGCGAGCAGGAAATCGGCAAGGCTACCGCCAAGTACTTCTTC
TACAGCAACATCATGAACTTTTTCAAGACCGAGATTACCCTGGCCAACGGCGAGATCCGGAAGCGGCCTC
TGATCGAGACAAACGGCGAAACCGGGGAGATCGTGTGGGATAAGGGCCGGGATTTTGCCACCGTGCGGAA
AGTGCTGAGCATGCCCCAAGTGAATATCGTGAAAAAGACCGAGGTGCAGACAGGCGGCTTCAGCAAAGAG
TCTATCCTGCCCAAGAGGAACAGCGATAAGCTGATCGCCAGAAAGAAGGACTGGGACCCTAAGAAGTACG
GCGGCTTCGACAGCCCCACCGTGGCCTATTCTGTGCTGGTGGTGGCCAAAGTGGAAAAGGGCAAGTCCAA
GAAACTGAAGAGTGTGAAAGAGCTGCTGGGGATCACCATCATGGAAAGAAGCAGCTTCGAGAAGAATCCC
ATCGACTTTCTGGAAGCCAAGGGCTACAAAGAAGTGAAAAAGGACCTGATCATCAAGCTGCCTAAGTACT
CCCTGTTCGAGCTGGAAAACGGCCGGAAGAGAATGCTGGCCTCTGCCGGCGAACTGCAGAAGGGAAACGA
ACTGGCCCTGCCCTCCAAATATGTGAACTTCCTGTACCTGGCCAGCCACTATGAGAAGCTGAAGGGCTCC
CCCGAGGATAATGAGCAGAAACAGCTGTTTGTGGAACAGCACAAGCACTACCTGGACGAGATCATCGAGC
AGATCAGCGAGTTCTCCAAGAGAGTGATCCTGGCCGACGCTAATCTGGACAAAGTGCTGTCCGCCTACAA
CAAGCACCGGGATAAGCCCATCAGAGAGCAGGCCGAGAATATCATCCACCTGTTTACCCTGACCAATCTG
GGAGCCCCTGCCGCCTTCAAGTACTTTGACACCACCATCGACCGGAAGAGGTACACCAGCACCAAAGAGG
TGCTGGACGCCACCCTGATCCACCAGAGCATCACCGGCCTGTACGAGACACGGATCGACCTGTCTCAGCT
GGGAGGCGACAAAAGGCCGGCGGCCACGAAAAAGGCCGGCCAGGCAAAAAAGAAAAAGCTTGAGGGCAGA
GGAAGTCTGCTAACATGCGGTGACGTGGAGGAGAATCCCGGCCCTGCTAGCATGGTGAGCAAGGGCGAGG
AGGATAACATGGCCATCATCAAGGAGTTCATGCGCTTCAAGGTGCACATGGAGGGCTCCGTGAACGGCCA
CGAGTTCGAGATCGAGGGCGAGGGCGAGGGCCGCCCCTACGAGGGCACCCAGACCGCCAAGCTGAAGGTG
ACCAAGGGTGGCCCCCTGCCCTTCGCCTGGGACATCCTGTCCCCTCAGTTCATGTACGGCTCCAAGGCCT
ACGTGAAGCACCCCGCCGACATCCCCGACTACTTGAAGCTGTCCTTCCCCGAGGGCTTCAAGTGGGAGCG
CGTGATGAACTTCGAGGACGGCGGCGTGGTGACCGTGACCCAGGACTCCTCCCTGCAGGACGGCGAGTTC
ATCTACAAGGTGAAGCTGCGCGGCACCAACTTCCCCTCCGACGGCCCCGTAATGCAGAAGAAGACCATGG
GCTGGGAGGCCTCCTCCGAGCGGATGTACCCCGAGGACGGCGCCCTGAAGGGCGAGATCAAGCAGAGGCT
GAAGCTGAAGGACGGCGGCCACTACGACGCTGAGGTCAAGACCACCTACAAGGCCAAGAAGCCCGTGCAG
CTGCCCGGCGCCTACAACGTCAACATCAAGTTGGACATCACCTCCCACAACGAGGACTACACCATCGTGG
AACAGTACGAACGCGCCGAGGGCCGCCACTCCACCGGCGGCATGGACGAGCTGTACAAGTGAGAATTCCT
AGAGCTCGCTGATCAGCCTCGACTGTGCCTTCTAGTTGCCAGCCATCTGTTGTTTGCCCCTCCCCCGTGC
CTTCCTTGACCCTGGAAGGTGCCACTCCCACTGTCCTTTCCTAATAAAATGAGGAAATTGCATCGCATTG
TCTGAGTAGGTGTCATTCTATTCTGGGGGGTGGGGTGGGGCAGGACAGCAAGGGGGAGGATTGGGAAGAG
AATAGCAGGCATGCTGGGGAGCGGCCGCAGGAACCCCTAGTGATGGAGTTGGCCACTCCCTCTCTGCGCG
CTCGCTCGCTCACTGAGGCCGGGCGACCAAAGGTCGCCCGACGCCCGGGCTTTGCCCGGGCGGCCTCAGT
GAGCGAGCGAGCGCGCAGCTGCCTGCAGGGGCGCCTGATGCGGTATTTTCTCCTTACGCATCTGTGCGGT
ATTTCACACCGCATA
[95 nt withheld, positions 6736-6830]
T
[46 nt withheld, positions 6832-6877]
C
[141 nt withheld, positions 6879-7019]
CCTTTGACGTTGGAGTCCACGTTCTTT
[37 nt withheld, positions 7047-7083]
ACTCTATCTCGGGCTATTCTTTTGATTTATAAGGGATTTTGCCGATTTCGGTCTATTGGTTAAAAAATGA
GCTGATTTAACAAAAATTTAACGCGAATTTTAACAAAATATTAACGTTTACAATTTTATGGTGCACTCTC
AGTACAATCTGCTCTGATGCCGCATAGTTAAGCCAGCCCCGACACCCGCCAACACCCGCTGACGCGCCCT
GACGGGCTTGTCTGCTCCCGGCATCCGCTTACAGACAAGCTGTGACCGTCTCCGGGAGCTGCATGTGTCA
GAGGTTTTCACCGTCATCACCGAAACGCGCGAGACGAAAGGGCCTCGTGATACGCCTATTTTTATAGGTT
AATGTCATGATAATAATGGTTTCTTAGACGTCAGGTGGCACTTTTCGGGGAAATGTGCGCGGAACCCCTA
TTTGTTTATTTTTCTAAATACATTCAAATATGTATCCGCTCATGAGACAATAACCCTGATAAATGCTTCA
ATAATATTGAAAAAGGAAGAGTATGAGTATTCAACATTTCCGTGTCGCCCTTATTCCCTTTTTTGCGGCA
TTTTGCCTTCCTGTTTTTGCTCACCCAGAAACGCTGGTGAAAGTAAAAGATGCTGAAGATCAGTTGGGTG
CACGAGTGGGTTACATCGAACTGGATCTCAACAGCGGTAAGATCCTTGAGAGTTTTCGCCCCGAAGAACG
TTTTCCAATGATGAGCACTTTTAAAGTTCTGCTATGTGGCGCGGTATTATCCCGTATTGACGCCGGGCAA
GAGCAACTCGGTCGCCGCATACACTATTCTCAGAATGACTTGGTTGAGTACTCACCAGTCACAGAAAAGC
ATCTTACGGATGGCATGACAGTAAGAGAATTATGCAGTGCTGCCATAACCATGAGTGATAACACTGCGGC
CAACTTACTTCTGACAACGATCGGAGGACCGAAGGAGCTAACCGCTTTTTTGCACAACATGGGGGATCAT
GTAACTCGCCTTGATCGTTGGGAACCGGAGCTGAATGAAGCCATACCAAACGACGAGCGTGACACCACGA
TGCCTGTAGCAATGGCAACAACGTTGCGCAAACTATTAACTGGCGAACTACTTACTCTAGCTTCCCGGCA
ACAATTAATAGACTGGATGGAGGCGGATAAAGTTGCAGGACCACTTCTGCGCTCGGCCCTTCCGGCTGGC
TGGTTTATTGCTGATAAATCTGGAGCCGGTGAGCGTGGAAGCCGCGGTATCATTGCAGCACTGGGGCCAG
ATGGTAAGCCCTCCCGTATCGTAGTTATCTACACGACGGGGAGTCAGGCAACTATGGATGAACGAAATAG
ACAGATCGCTGAGATAGGTGCCTCACTGATTAAGCATTGGTAACTGTCAGACCAAGTTTACTCATATATA
CTTTAGATTGATTTAAAACTTCATTTTTAATTTAAAAGGATCTAGGTGAAGATCCTTTTTGATAATCTCA
TGACCAAAATCCCTTAACGTGAGTTTTCGTTCCACTGAGCGTCAGACCCCGTAGAAAAGATCAAAGGATC
TTCTTGAGATCCTTTTTTTCTGCGCGTAATCTGCTGCTTGCAAACAAAAAAACCACCGCTACCAGCGGTG
GTTTGTTTGCCGGATCAAGAGCTACCAACTCTTTTTCCGAAGGTAACTGGCTTCAGCAGAGCGCAGATAC
CAAATACTGTTCTTCTAGTGTAGCCGTAGTTAGGCCACCACTTCAAGAACTCTGTAGCACCGCCTACATA
CCTCGCTCTGCTAATCCTGTTACCAGTGGCTGCTGCCAGTGGCGATAAGTCGTGTCTTACCGGGTTGGAC
TCAAGACGATAGTTACCGGATAAGGCGCAGCGGTCGGGCTGAACGGGGGGTTCGTGCACACAGCCCAGCT
TGGAGCGAACGACCTACACCGAACTGAGATACCTACAGCGTGAGCTATGAGAAAGCGCCACGCTTCCCGA
AGGGAGAAAGGCGGACAGGTATCCGGTAAGCGGCAGGGTCGGAACAGGAGAGCGCACGAGGGAGCTTCCA
GGGGGAAACGCCTGGTATCTTTATAGTCCTGTCGGGTTTCGCCACCTCTGACTTGAGCGTCGATTTTTGT
GATGCTCGTCAGGGGGGCGGAGCCTATGGAAAAACGCCAGCAACGCGGCCTTTTTACGGTTCCTGGCCTT
TTGCTGGCCTTTTGCTCACATGT
